Addgene plasmid #142634: TFORF0466
Purpose: Lentiviral vector for overexpressing transcription factor ORFs with unique 24-bp barcodes. Barcodes facilitate identification of transcription factors in pooled screens.
Depositing lab: Feng Zhang. Depositing organization: Broad Institute. Publication: A transcription factor atlas of directed differentiation. Joung J, Ma S, Tay T, Geiger-Schuller KR, Kirchgatterer PC, Verdine VK, Guo B, Arias-Garcia MA, Allen WE, Singh A, Kuksenko O, Abudayyeh OO, Gootenberg JS, Fu Z, Macrae RK, Buenrostro JD, Regev A, Zhang F. Cell. 2023 Jan 5;186(1):209-229.e26. doi: 10.1016/j.cell.2022.11.026. PubMed 36608654.
Backbone
  Vector backbone: pLX_TRC317
  Backbone manufacturer: Broad Institute Genetic Perturbation Platform
  Backbone size w/o insert (bp): 8264
  Vector type: Mammalian Expression, Lentiviral
  Selectable markers: Puromycin
Growth in bacteria
  Bacterial resistance: Ampicillin, 100 μg/mL
  Growth temperature: 37°C
  Growth strain: NEB Stable
  Copy number: High Copy
Gene/Insert
  Gene/Insert name: SLC15A1
  Species: H. sapiens (human)
  Insert size (bp): 2228
  Entrez Gene: SLC15A1 (a.k.a. HPECT1, HPEPT1, PEPT1)
  Promoter: EF1a
  Cloning method: Unknown
  Sequencing primers: 5′ GGGTGGAGACTGAAGTTAGGCCAG; 3′ CACATAGCGTAAAAGGAGCAACATAG
Terms and licenses: Academic/Nonprofit Terms; Industry Terms: Not Available to Industry
Depositor comments: NM_005073,ENST00000376503 . The transcription factor ORF portion of this plasmid was synthesized by Genewiz. Please test multiple small colonies in case of plasmid recombination. To make this collection available in a timely manner, a portion of this collection was not fully sequenced by Addgene. If an Addgene verified full plasmid sequence is not available, please contact us prior to placing an order to request the full sequence.
How to cite: TFORF0466 was a gift from Feng Zhang (Addgene plasmid # 142634 ; http://n2t.net/addgene:142634 ; RRID:Addgene_142634)
