[The description below was written by a language model from this plasmid's Addgene catalogue record and pLannotate feature annotations shown in this document.]
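Description:
TFORF0466 is a third-generation-style, self-inactivating lentiviral expression plasmid built on the pLX_TRC317 backbone and belongs to a barcoded library of open reading frames designed for pooled overexpression screens in mammalian cells. It is maintained in E. coli through a high-copy ColE1/pUC-type origin with ampicillin selection (AmpR under its own bla promoter). It also carries an f1 origin and remnants of a cloning-vector lac region with flanking T7 and T3 promoters. The depositor notes that recombination can occur during propagation, as is common for plasmids with repeated LTRs.

The viral portion begins with an RSV promoter fused to a truncated HIV-1 5' LTR, which drives genomic RNA production in packaging cells. This is followed by the Ψ packaging signal, a gag fragment, the RRE for Rev-dependent export and a cPPT/CTS, and it ends with a ΔU3 3' LTR and an SV40 polyadenylation signal. Within the provirus, an SV40 early promoter drives puromycin N-acetyltransferase to select transduced cells. A separate EF-1α promoter drives the human SLC15A1 (PEPT1) coding sequence, which was synthesized from the reference transcript. A WPRE downstream of the ORF enhances transcript stability and expression.

The purpose statement describes a unique 24-bp barcode that identifies the ORF by sequencing in pooled screens. The barcode is not annotated in the feature table, although the short stretch between the ORF and the WPRE, which includes a U6 promoter fragment, may contain it. SLC15A1 encodes a peptide transporter rather than a classical transcription factor, and the record does not explain its inclusion in the collection.
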