Features (pLannotate 1.2.2; 31 found; start..end, strand, type, name):
      5..231     +  promoter       RSV promoter: Rous sarcoma virus enhancer/promoter
    232..412     +  LTR            5' LTR (truncated): truncated 5' long terminal repeat (LTR) from HIV-1
    459..584     +  misc_feature   HIV-1 Ψ: packaging signal of human immunodeficiency virus type 1
    568..931     +  CDS            HIV-1 gag (fragment): gag protein from human immunodeficiency virus 1; gag
   1077..1310    +  misc_feature   RRE: The Rev response element (RRE) of HIV-1 allows for Rev-dependent mRNA export from the nucleus to the cytoplasm.
   1687..1713    +  CDS            Rev (fragment): human immunodeficiency virus 1 (HIV-1) Rev protein; rev; enhances nuclear export of unspliced and incompletely spliced viral mRNAs
   1720..1743    +  promoter       SV40 promoter (fragment): SV40 early promoter
   1744..1815    +  promoter       SV40 promoter (fragment): SV40 enhancer and early promoter
   1839..1974    +  rep_origin     SV40 ori: SV40 origin of replication
   2020..2616    +  CDS            PuroR (fragment): puromycin N-acetyltransferase; pac from Streptomyces; confers resistance to puromycin
   2665..2782    +  misc_feature   cPPT/CTS: central polypurine tract and central termination sequence of HIV-1
   2847..2913    +  CDS            small t antigen (fragment): SV40 (simian virus 40) small t antigen
   2920..4098    +  promoter       EF-1α promoter: strong constitutive promoter for human elongation factor EF-1α
   4115..6238    +  CDS            SLC15A1: S15A1_HUMAN - Also known as PEPT1 From Homo sapiens (Human).
   6254..6307    +  promoter       U6 promoter (fragment): RNA polymerase III promoter for human U6 snRNA
   6349..6937    +  misc_feature   WPRE: woodchuck hepatitis virus posttranscriptional regulatory element
   6988..7007    +  misc_feature   cPPT/CTS (fragment): central polypurine tract and central termination sequence of HIV-1
   7009..7242    +  LTR            3' LTR (ΔU3): self-inactivating 3' long terminal repeat (LTR) from HIV-1
   7320..7441    +  polyA_signal   SV40 poly(A) signal: SV40 polyadenylation signal
   7481..7616    +  rep_origin     SV40 ori: SV40 origin of replication
   7637..7655    -  promoter       T7 promoter: promoter for bacteriophage T7 RNA polymerase
   7663..7818    +  CDS            lacZα (fragment): LacZα fragment of β-galactosidase; lacZ fragment
   7823..8251    +  rep_origin     f1 ori (sequence partly withheld): f1 bacteriophage origin of replication; arrow indicates direction of (+) strand synthesis
   8304..8408    +  promoter       AmpR promoter: bla
   8409..9269    +  CDS            AmpR: β-lactamase; bla; confers resistance to ampicillin, carbenicillin, and related antibiotics
   9440..10028   +  rep_origin     ori: high-copy-number ColE1/pMB1/pBR322/pUC origin of replication
  10211..10303   +  CDS            lacI (fragment): lac repressor; lacI; The lac repressor binds to the lac operator to inhibit transcription in E. coli. This inhibition can be relieved by adding lactose or isopropyl-β-D-thiogalactopyranoside (IPTG).
  10316..10337   +  protein_bind   CAP binding site: CAP binding activates transcription in the presence of cAMP. E. coli catabolite activator protein
  10352..10382   +  promoter       lac promoter: promoter for the E. coli lac operon
  10390..10406   +  protein_bind   lac operator: The lac repressor binds to the lac operator to inhibit transcription in E. coli. This inhibition can be relieved by adding lactose or isopropyl-β-D-thiogalactopyranoside (IPTG). lac repressor encoded by lacI
  10451..10469   +  promoter       T3 promoter: promoter for bacteriophage T3 RNA polymerase
>Addgene plasmid #142634 | TFORF0466 | addgene full sequence | sequence record 397769 | Addgene NGS Result
TTAATGTAGTCTTATGCAATACTCTTGTAGTCTTGCAACATGGTAACGATGAGTTAGCAACATGCCTTAC
AAGGAGAGAAAAAGCACCGTGCATGCCGATTGGTGGAAGTAAGGTGGTACGATCGTGCCTTATTAGGAAG
GCAACAGACGGGTCTGACATGGATTGGACGAACCACTGAATTGCCGCATTGCAGAGATATTGTATTTAAG
TGCCTAGCTCGATACATAAACGGGTCTCTCTGGTTAGACCAGATCTGAGCCTGGGAGCTCTCTGGCTAAC
TAGGGAACCCACTGCTTAAGCCTCAATAAAGCTTGCCTTGAGTGCTTCAAGTAGTGTGTGCCCGTCTGTT
GTGTGACTCTGGTAACTAGAGATCCCTCAGACCCTTTTAGTCAGTGTGGAAAATCTCTAGCAGTGGCGCC
CGAACAGGGACTTGAAAGCGAAAGGGAAACCAGAGGAGCTCTCTCGACGCAGGACTCGGCTTGCTGAAGC
GCGCACGGCAAGAGGCGAGGGGCGGCGACTGGTGAGTACGCCAAAAATTTTGACTAGCGGAGGCTAGAAG
GAGAGAGATGGGTGCGAGAGCGTCAGTATTAAGCGGGGGAGAATTAGATCGCGATGGGAAAAAATTCGGT
TAAGGCCAGGGGGAAAGAAAAAATATAAATTAAAACATATAGTATGGGCAAGCAGGGAGCTAGAACGATT
CGCAGTTAATCCTGGCCTGTTAGAAACATCAGAAGGCTGTAGACAAATACTGGGACAGCTACAACCATCC
CTTCAGACAGGATCAGAAGAACTTAGATCATTATATAATACAGTAGCAACCCTCTATTGTGTGCATCAAA
GGATAGAGATAAAAGACACCAAGGAAGCTTTAGACAAGATAGAGGAAGAGCAAAACAAAAGTAAGACCAC
CGCACAGCAAGCGGCCGCTGATCTTCAGACCTGGAGGAGGAGATATGAGGGACAATTGGAGAAGTGAATT
ATATAAATATAAAGTAGTAAAAATTGAACCATTAGGAGTAGCACCCACCAAGGCAAAGAGAAGAGTGGTG
CAGAGAGAAAAAAGAGCAGTGGGAATAGGAGCTTTGTTCCTTGGGTTCTTGGGAGCAGCAGGAAGCACTA
TGGGCGCAGCGTCAATGACGCTGACGGTACAGGCCAGACAATTATTGTCTGGTATAGTGCAGCAGCAGAA
CAATTTGCTGAGGGCTATTGAGGCGCAACAGCATCTGTTGCAACTCACAGTCTGGGGCATCAAGCAGCTC
CAGGCAAGAATCCTGGCTGTGGAAAGATACCTAAAGGATCAACAGCTCCTGGGGATTTGGGGTTGCTCTG
GAAAACTCATTTGCACCACTGCTGTGCCTTGGAATGCTAGTTGGAGTAATAAATCTCTGGAACAGATTTG
GAATCACACGACCTGGATGGAGTGGGACAGAGAAATTAACAATTACACAAGCTTAATACACTCCTTAATT
GAAGAATCGCAAAACCAGCAAGAAAAGAATGAACAAGAATTATTGGAATTAGATAAATGGGCAAGTTTGT
GGAATTGGTTTAACATAACAAATTGGCTGTGGTATATAAAATTATTCATAATGATAGTAGGAGGCTTGGT
AGGTTTAAGAATAGTTTTTGCTGTACTTTCTATAGTGAATAGAGTTAGGCAGGGATATTCACCATTATCG
TTTCAGACCCACCTCCCAACCCCGAGGGGACCCATGCATTGCATCTCAATTAGTCAGCAACCAGGTGTGG
AAAGTCCCCAGGCTCCCCAGCAGGCAGAAGTATGCAAAGCATGCGTCTCAATTAGTCAGCAACCATAGTC
CCGCCCCTAACTCCGCCCATCCCGCCCCTAACTCCGCCCAGTTCCGCCCATTCTCCGCCCCATGGCTGAC
TAATTTTTTTTATTTATGCAGAGGCCGAGGCCGCCTCGGCCTCTGAGCTATTCCAGAAGTAGTGAGGAGG
CTTTTTTGGAGGCCTAGGCTTTTGCAAAAAGCTTTCTAGAGGTACCACCGGAGCTTACCATGACCGAGTA
CAAGCCCACGGTGCGCCTCGCCACCCGCGACGACGTCCCCAGGGCCGTACGCACCCTCGCCGCCGCGTTC
GCCGACTACCCCGCCACGCGCCACACCGTCGATCCGGACCGCCACATCGAGCGGGTCACCGAGCTGCAAG
AACTCTTCCTCACGCGCGTCGGGCTCGACATCGGCAAGGTGTGGGTCGCGGACGACGGCGCCGCCGTGGC
GGTCTGGACCACGCCGGAGAGCGTCGAAGCGGGGGCGGTGTTCGCCGAGATCGGCCCGCGCATGGCCGAG
TTGAGCGGTTCCCGGCTGGCCGCGCAGCAACAGATGGAAGGCCTCCTGGCGCCGCACCGGCCCAAGGAGC
CCGCGTGGTTCCTGGCCACCGTCGGCGTCTCGCCCGACCACCAGGGCAAGGGTCTGGGCAGCGCCGTCGT
GCTCCCCGGAGTGGAGGCGGCCGAGCGCGCCGGGGTGCCCGCCTTCCTGGAGACCTCCGCGCCCCGCAAC
CTCCCCTTCTACGAGCGGCTCGGCTTCACCGTCACCGCCGACGTCGAGGTGCCCGAAGGACCGCGCACCT
GGTGCATGACCCGCAAGCCCGGTGCCAGTTAACGAATTCTAGATCTTGAGACAAATGGCAGTATTCATCC
ACAATTTTAAAAGAAAAGGGGGGATTGGGGGGTACAGTGCAGGGGAAAGAATAGTAGACATAATAGCAAC
AGACATACAAACTAAAGAATTACAAAAACAAATTACAAAAATTCAAAATTTTCGGGTTTATTACAGGGAC
AGCAGAGATCCACTTTGGCGCCGGCTCGAGGCCTGCAGGTGCAAAGATGGATAAAGTTTTAAACAGAGAG
GAATCTTTGCAGCTAATGGACCTTCTAGGTCTTGAAAGGAGTGGGAATTGGCTCCGGTGCCCGTCAGTGG
GCAGAGCGCACATCGCCCACAGTCCCCGAGAAGTTGGGGGGAGGGGTCGGCAATTGAACCGGTGCCTAGA
GAAGGTGGCGCGGGGTAAACTGGGAAAGTGATGTCGTGTACTGGCTCCGCCTTTTTCCCGAGGGTGGGGG
AGAACCGTATATAAGTGCAGTAGTCGCCGTGAACGTTCTTTTTCGCAACGGGTTTGCCGCCAGAACACAG
GTAAGTGCCGTGTGTGGTTCCCGCGGGCCTGGCCTCTTTACGGGTTATGGCCCTTGCGTGCCTTGAATTA
CTTCCACCTGGCTGCAGTACGTGATTCTTGATCCCGAGCTTCGGGTTGGAAGTGGGTGGGAGAGTTCGAG
GCCTTGCGCTTAAGGAGCCCCTTCGCCTCGTGCTTGAGTTGAGGCCTGGCCTGGGCGCTGGGGCCGCCGC
GTGCGAATCTGGTGGCACCTTCGCGCCTGTCTCGCTGCTTTCGATAAGTCTCTAGCCATTTAAAATTTTT
GATGACCTGCTGCGACGCTTTTTTTCTGGCAAGATAGTCTTGTAAATGCGGGCCAAGATCTGCACACTGG
TATTTCGGTTTTTGGGGCCGCGGGCGGCGACGGGGCCCGTGCGTCCCAGCGCACATGTTCGGCGAGGCGG
GGCCTGCGAGCGCGGCCACCGAGAATCGGACGGGGGTAGTCTCAAGCTGGCCGGCCTGCTCTGGTGCCTG
GCCTCGCGCCGCCGTGTATCGCCCCGCCCTGGGCGGCAAGGCTGGCCCGGTCGGCACCAGTTGCGTGAGC
GGAAAGATGGCCGCTTCCCGGCCCTGCTGCAGGGAGCTCAAAATGGAGGACGCGGCGCTCGGGAGAGCGG
GCGGGTGAGTCACCCACACAAAGGAAAAGGGCCTTTCCGTCCTCAGCCGTCGCTTCATGTGACTCCACGG
AGTACCGGGCGCCGTCCAGGCACCTCGATTAGTTCTCGAGCTTTTGGAGTACGTCGTCTTTAGGTTGGGG
GGAGGGGTTTTATGCGATGGAGTTTCCCCACACTGAGTGGGTGGAGACTGAAGTTAGGCCAGCTTGGCAC
TTGATGTAATTCTCCTTGGAATTTGCCCTTTTTGAGTTTGGATCTTGGTTCATTCTCAAGCCTCAGACAG
TGGTTCAAAGTTTTTTTCTTCCATTTCAGGTGTCGTGAGGCTAGCACCGCCACCATGGGAATGTCCAAAT
CACACAGTTTCTTTGGTTATCCCCTGAGCATCTTCTTCATCGTGGTCAATGAGTTTTGCGAAAGATTTTC
CTACTATGGAATGCGAGCAATCCTGATTCTGTACTTCACAAATTTCATCAGCTGGGATGATAACCTGTCC
ACCGCCATCTACCATACGTTTGTGGCTCTGTGCTACCTGACGCCAATTCTCGGAGCTCTTATCGCCGACT
CGTGGCTGGGAAAGTTCAAGACCATTGTGTCGCTCTCCATTGTCTACACAATTGGACAAGCAGTCACCTC
AGTAAGCTCCATTAATGACCTCACAGACCACAACCATGATGGCACCCCCGACAGCCTTCCTGTGCACGTG
GTGCTGTCCTTGATCGGCCTGGCCCTGATAGCTCTCGGGACTGGAGGAATCAAACCCTGTGTGTCTGCGT
TTGGTGGAGATCAGTTTGAAGAGGGCCAGGAGAAACAAAGAAACAGATTTTTTTCCATCTTTTACTTGGC
TATTAATGCTGGAAGTTTGCTTTCCACAATCATCACACCCATGCTCAGAGTTCAACAATGTGGAATTCAC
AGTAAACAAGCTTGTTACCCACTGGCCTTTGGGGTTCCTGCTGCTCTCATGGCTGTAGCCCTGATTGTGT
TTGTCCTTGGCAGTGGGATGTACAAGAAGTTCAAGCCACAGGGCAACATCATGGGTAAAGTGGCCAAGTG
CATCGGTTTTGCCATCAAAAATAGATTTAGGCATCGGAGTAAGGCATTTCCCAAGAGGGAGCACTGGCTG
GACTGGGCTAAAGAGAAATACGATGAGCGGCTCATCTCCCAAATTAAGATGGTTACGAGGGTGATGTTCC
TGTATATTCCACTCCCAATGTTCTGGGCCTTGTTTGACCAGCAGGGCTCCAGGTGGACACTGCAGGCAAC
AACTATGTCCGGGAAAATCGGAGCTCTTGAAATTCAGCCCGATCAGATGCAGACCGTGAACGCCATCCTG
ATCGTGATCATGGTCCCGATCTTCGATGCTGTGCTGTACCCTCTCATTGCAAAATGTGGCTTCAATTTCA
CCTCCTTGAAGAAGATGGCAGTTGGCATGGTCCTGGCCTCCATGGCCTTTGTGGTGGCTGCCATCGTGCA
GGTGGAAATCGATAAAACTCTTCCAGTCTTCCCCAAAGGAAACGAAGTCCAAATTAAAGTTTTGAATATA
GGAAACAATACCATGAATATATCTCTTCCTGGAGAGATGGTGACACTTGGCCCAATGTCTCAAACAAATG
CATTTATGACTTTTGATGTAAACAAACTGACAAGGATAAACATTTCTTCTCCTGGATCACCAGTCACTGC
TGTAACTGACGACTTCAAGCAGGGCCAACGCCACACGCTTCTAGTGTGGGCCCCCAATCACTACCAGGTG
GTAAAGGATGGTCTTAACCAGAAGCCAGAAAAAGGGGAAAATGGAATCAGATTTGTAAATACTTTTAACG
AGCTCATCACCATCACAATGAGTGGGAAAGTTTATGCAAACATCAGCAGCTACAATGCCAGCACATACCA
GTTTTTTCCTTCTGGCATAAAAGGCTTCACAATAAGCTCAACAGAGATTCCGCCACAATGTCAACCTAAT
TTCAATACTTTCTACCTTGAATTTGGTAGTGCTTATACCTATATAGTCCAAAGGAAGAATGACAGCTGCC
CTGAAGTGAAGGTGTTTGAAGATATTTCAGCCAACACAGTTAACATGGCTCTGCAAATCCCGCAGTATTT
TCTTCTCACCTGTGGCGAAGTGGTCTTCTCTGTCACGGGATTGGAATTCTCATATTCTCAGGCTCCTTCC
AACATGAAGTCGGTGCTTCAGGCAGGATGGCTGCTGACCGTGGCTGTTGGCAACATCATTGTGCTCATCG
TGGCAGGGGCAGGCCAGTTCAGCAAACAGTGGGCCGAGTACATTCTATTTGCCGCGTTGCTTCTGGTCGT
CTGTGTAATTTTTGCCATCATGGCTCGGTTCTATACTTACATCAACCCAGCGGAGATCGAAGCTCAATTT
GATGAGGATGAAAAGAAAAACAGACTGGAAAAGAGTAACCCATATTTCATGTCAGGGGCCAATTCACAGA
AACAGATGTAGTAATGAACTAGTCCGTAACTTGAAAGTATTTCGATTTCTTGGCTTTATATATCTTGTGG
AAAGGACGATCTGTAATGCTCACCGAACTACATACGCGTTAAGTCGACAATCAACCTCTGGATTACAAAA
TTTGTGAAAGATTGACTGGTATTCTTAACTATGTTGCTCCTTTTACGCTATGTGGATACGCTGCTTTAAT
GCCTTTGTATCATGCTATTGCTTCCCGTATGGCTTTCATTTTCTCCTCCTTGTATAAATCCTGGTTGCTG
TCTCTTTATGAGGAGTTGTGGCCCGTTGTCAGGCAACGTGGCGTGGTGTGCACTGTGTTTGCTGACGCAA
CCCCCACTGGTTGGGGCATTGCCACCACCTGTCAGCTCCTTTCCGGGACTTTCGCTTTCCCCCTCCCTAT
TGCCACGGCGGAACTCATCGCCGCCTGCCTTGCCCGCTGCTGGACAGGGGCTCGGCTGTTGGGCACTGAC
AATTCCGTGGTGTTGTCGGGGAAATCATCGTCCTTTCCTTGGCTGCTCGCCTGTGTTGCCACCTGGATTC
TGCGCGGGACGTCCTTCTGCTACGTCCCTTCGGCCCTCAATCCAGCGGACCTTCCTTCCCGCGGCCTGCT
GCCGGCTCTGCGGCCTCTTCCGCGTCTTCGCCTTCGCCCTCAGACGAGTCGGATCTCCCTTTGGGCCGCC
TCCCCGCGTCGACTTTAAGACCAATGACTTACAAGGCAGCTGTAGATCTTAGCCACTTTTTAAAAGAAAA
GGGGGGACTGGAAGGGCTAATTCACTCCCAACGAAGACAAGATCTGCTTTTTGCTTGTACTGGGTCTCTC
TGGTTAGACCAGATCTGAGCCTGGGAGCTCTCTGGCTAACTAGGGAACCCACTGCTTAAGCCTCAATAAA
GCTTGCCTTGAGTGCTTCAAGTAGTGTGTGCCCGTCTGTTGTGTGACTCTGGTAACTAGAGATCCCTCAG
ACCCTTTTAGTCAGTGTGGAAAATCTCTAGCAGTACGTATAGTAGTTCATGTCATCTTATTATTCAGTAT
TTATAACTTGCAAAGAAATGAATATCAGAGAGTGAGAGGAACTTGTTTATTGCAGCTTATAATGGTTACA
AATAAAGCAATAGCATCACAAATTTCACAAATAAAGCATTTTTTTCACTGCATTCTAGTTGTGGTTTGTC
CAAACTCATCAATGTATCTTATCATGTCTGGCTCTAGCTATCCCGCCCCTAACTCCGCCCATCCCGCCCC
TAACTCCGCCCAGTTCCGCCCATTCTCCGCCCCATGGCTGACTAATTTTTTTTATTTATGCAGAGGCCGA
GGCCGCCTCGGCCTCTGAGCTATTCCAGAAGTAGTGAGGAGGCTTTTTTGGAGGCCTAGGGACGTACCCA
ATTCGCCCTATAGTGAGTCGTATTACGCGCGCTCACTGGCCGTCGTTTTACAACGTCGTGACTGGGAAAA
CCCTGGCGTTACCCAACTTAATCGCCTTGCAGCACATCCCCCTTTCGCCAGCTGGCGTAATAGCGAAGAG
GCCCGCACCGATCGCCCTTCCCAACAGTTGCGCAGCCTGAATGGCGAATGGG
[124 nt withheld, positions 7823-7946]
C
[91 nt withheld, positions 7948-8038]
A
[49 nt withheld, positions 8040-8088]
CCTTTGACGTTGGAGTCCACGTTCTTT
[37 nt withheld, positions 8116-8152]
ACCCTATCTCGGTCTATTCTTTTGATTTATAAGGGATTTTGCCGATTTCGGCCTATTGGTTAAAAAATGA
GCTGATTTAACAAAAATTTAACGCGAATTTTAACAAAATATTAACGCTTACAATTTAGGTGGCACTTTTC
GGGGAAATGTGCGCGGAACCCCTATTTGTTTATTTTTCTAAATACATTCAAATATGTATCCGCTCATGAG
ACAATAACCCTGATAAATGCTTCAATAATATTGAAAAAGGAAGAGTATGAGTATTCAACATTTCCGTGTC
GCCCTTATTCCCTTTTTTGCGGCATTTTGCCTTCCTGTTTTTGCTCACCCAGAAACGCTGGTGAAAGTAA
AAGATGCTGAAGATCAGTTGGGTGCACGAGTGGGTTACATCGAACTGGATCTCAACAGCGGTAAGATCCT
TGAGAGTTTTCGCCCCGAAGAACGTTTTCCAATGATGAGCACTTTTAAAGTTCTGCTATGTGGCGCGGTA
TTATCCCGTATTGACGCCGGGCAAGAGCAACTCGGTCGCCGCATACACTATTCTCAGAATGACTTGGTTG
AGTACTCACCAGTCACAGAAAAGCATCTTACGGATGGCATGACAGTAAGAGAATTATGCAGTGCTGCCAT
AACCATGAGTGATAACACTGCGGCCAACTTACTTCTGACAACGATCGGAGGACCGAAGGAGCTAACCGCT
TTTTTGCACAACATGGGGGATCATGTAACTCGCCTTGATCGTTGGGAACCGGAGCTGAATGAAGCCATAC
CAAACGACGAGCGTGACACCACGATGCCTGTAGCAATGGCAACAACGTTGCGCAAACTATTAACTGGCGA
ACTACTTACTCTAGCTTCCCGGCAACAATTAATAGACTGGATGGAGGCGGATAAAGTTGCAGGACCACTT
CTGCGCTCGGCCCTTCCGGCTGGCTGGTTTATTGCTGATAAATCTGGAGCCGGTGAGCGTGGGTCTCGCG
GTATCATTGCAGCACTGGGGCCAGATGGTAAGCCCTCCCGTATCGTAGTTATCTACACGACGGGGAGTCA
GGCAACTATGGATGAACGAAATAGACAGATCGCTGAGATAGGTGCCTCACTGATTAAGCATTGGTAACTG
TCAGACCAAGTTTACTCATATATACTTTAGATTGATTTAAAACTTCATTTTTAATTTAAAAGGATCTAGG
TGAAGATCCTTTTTGATAATCTCATGACCAAAATCCCTTAACGTGAGTTTTCGTTCCACTGAGCGTCAGA
CCCCGTAGAAAAGATCAAAGGATCTTCTTGAGATCCTTTTTTTCTGCGCGTAATCTGCTGCTTGCAAACA
AAAAAACCACCGCTACCAGCGGTGGTTTGTTTGCCGGATCAAGAGCTACCAACTCTTTTTCCGAAGGTAA
CTGGCTTCAGCAGAGCGCAGATACCAAATACTGTTCTTCTAGTGTAGCCGTAGTTAGGCCACCACTTCAA
GAACTCTGTAGCACCGCCTACATACCTCGCTCTGCTAATCCTGTTACCAGTGGCTGCTGCCAGTGGCGAT
AAGTCGTGTCTTACCGGGTTGGACTCAAGACGATAGTTACCGGATAAGGCGCAGCGGTCGGGCTGAACGG
GGGGTTCGTGCACACAGCCCAGCTTGGAGCGAACGACCTACACCGAACTGAGATACCTACAGCGTGAGCT
ATGAGAAAGCGCCACGCTTCCCGAAGGGAGAAAGGCGGACAGGTATCCGGTAAGCGGCAGGGTCGGAACA
GGAGAGCGCACGAGGGAGCTTCCAGGGGGAAACGCCTGGTATCTTTATAGTCCTGTCGGGTTTCGCCACC
TCTGACTTGAGCGTCGATTTTTGTGATGCTCGTCAGGGGGGCGGAGCCTATGGAAAAACGCCAGCAACGC
GGCCTTTTTACGGTTCCTGGCCTTTTGCTGGCCTTTTGCTCACATGTTCTTTCCTGCGTTATCCCCTGAT
TCTGTGGATAACCGTATTACCGCCTTTGAGTGAGCTGATACCGCTCGCCGCAGCCGAACGACCGAGCGCA
GCGAGTCAGTGAGCGAGGAAGCGGAAGAGCGCCCAATACGCAAACCGCCTCTCCCCGCGCGTTGGCCGAT
TCATTAATGCAGCTGGCACGACAGGTTTCCCGACTGGAAAGCGGGCAGTGAGCGCAACGCAATTAATGTG
AGTTAGCTCACTCATTAGGCACCCCAGGCTTTACACTTTATGCTTCCGGCTCGTATGTTGTGTGGAATTG
TGAGCGGATAACAATTTCACACAGGAAACAGCTATGACCATGATTACGCCAAGCGCGCAATTAACCCTCA
CTAAAGGGAACAAAAGCTGGAGCTGCAAGC
