>Addgene plasmid #142634 | TFORF0466 | depositor partial sequence | sequence record 280040 | Insert
ACCGCCACCATGGGAATGTCCAAATCACACAGTTTCTTTGGTTATCCCCTGAGCATCTTCTTCATCGTGG
TCAATGAGTTTTGCGAAAGATTTTCCTACTATGGAATGCGAGCAATCCTGATTCTGTACTTCACAAATTT
CATCAGCTGGGATGATAACCTGTCCACCGCCATCTACCATACGTTTGTGGCTCTGTGCTACCTGACGCCA
ATTCTCGGAGCTCTTATCGCCGACTCGTGGCTGGGAAAGTTCAAGACCATTGTGTCGCTCTCCATTGTCT
ACACAATTGGACAAGCAGTCACCTCAGTAAGCTCCATTAATGACCTCACAGACCACAACCATGATGGCAC
CCCCGACAGCCTTCCTGTGCACGTGGTGCTGTCCTTGATCGGCCTGGCCCTGATAGCTCTCGGGACTGGA
GGAATCAAACCCTGTGTGTCTGCGTTTGGTGGAGATCAGTTTGAAGAGGGCCAGGAGAAACAAAGAAACA
GATTTTTTTCCATCTTTTACTTGGCTATTAATGCTGGAAGTTTGCTTTCCACAATCATCACACCCATGCT
CAGAGTTCAACAATGTGGAATTCACAGTAAACAAGCTTGTTACCCACTGGCCTTTGGGGTTCCTGCTGCT
CTCATGGCTGTAGCCCTGATTGTGTTTGTCCTTGGCAGTGGGATGTACAAGAAGTTCAAGCCACAGGGCA
ACATCATGGGTAAAGTGGCCAAGTGCATCGGTTTTGCCATCAAAAATAGATTTAGGCATCGGAGTAAGGC
ATTTCCCAAGAGGGAGCACTGGCTGGACTGGGCTAAAGAGAAATACGATGAGCGGCTCATCTCCCAAATT
AAGATGGTTACGAGGGTGATGTTCCTGTATATTCCACTCCCAATGTTCTGGGCCTTGTTTGACCAGCAGG
GCTCCAGGTGGACACTGCAGGCAACAACTATGTCCGGGAAAATCGGAGCTCTTGAAATTCAGCCCGATCA
GATGCAGACCGTGAACGCCATCCTGATCGTGATCATGGTCCCGATCTTCGATGCTGTGCTGTACCCTCTC
ATTGCAAAATGTGGCTTCAATTTCACCTCCTTGAAGAAGATGGCAGTTGGCATGGTCCTGGCCTCCATGG
CCTTTGTGGTGGCTGCCATCGTGCAGGTGGAAATCGATAAAACTCTTCCAGTCTTCCCCAAAGGAAACGA
AGTCCAAATTAAAGTTTTGAATATAGGAAACAATACCATGAATATATCTCTTCCTGGAGAGATGGTGACA
CTTGGCCCAATGTCTCAAACAAATGCATTTATGACTTTTGATGTAAACAAACTGACAAGGATAAACATTT
CTTCTCCTGGATCACCAGTCACTGCTGTAACTGACGACTTCAAGCAGGGCCAACGCCACACGCTTCTAGT
GTGGGCCCCCAATCACTACCAGGTGGTAAAGGATGGTCTTAACCAGAAGCCAGAAAAAGGGGAAAATGGA
ATCAGATTTGTAAATACTTTTAACGAGCTCATCACCATCACAATGAGTGGGAAAGTTTATGCAAACATCA
GCAGCTACAATGCCAGCACATACCAGTTTTTTCCTTCTGGCATAAAAGGCTTCACAATAAGCTCAACAGA
GATTCCGCCACAATGTCAACCTAATTTCAATACTTTCTACCTTGAATTTGGTAGTGCTTATACCTATATA
GTCCAAAGGAAGAATGACAGCTGCCCTGAAGTGAAGGTGTTTGAAGATATTTCAGCCAACACAGTTAACA
TGGCTCTGCAAATCCCGCAGTATTTTCTTCTCACCTGTGGCGAAGTGGTCTTCTCTGTCACGGGATTGGA
ATTCTCATATTCTCAGGCTCCTTCCAACATGAAGTCGGTGCTTCAGGCAGGATGGCTGCTGACCGTGGCT
GTTGGCAACATCATTGTGCTCATCGTGGCAGGGGCAGGCCAGTTCAGCAAACAGTGGGCCGAGTACATTC
TATTTGCCGCGTTGCTTCTGGTCGTCTGTGTAATTTTTGCCATCATGGCTCGGTTCTATACTTACATCAA
CCCAGCGGAGATCGAAGCTCAATTTGATGAGGATGAAAAGAAAAACAGACTGGAAAAGAGTAACCCATAT
TTCATGTCAGGGGCCAATTCACAGAAACAGATGTAGTAATGAACTAGTCCGTAACTTGAAAGTATTTCGA
TTTCTTGGCTTTATATATCTTGTGGAAAGGACGATCTGTAATGCTCACCGAACTACAT
