>Addgene plasmid #142634 | TFORF0466 | depositor partial sequence | sequence record 280041 | Barcode
TCTGTAATGCTCACCGAACTACAT
